Addgene plasmid #101688: pUPD-pPYK1 (01-11)
Purpose: pPYK1 in domestication vector
Depositing lab: Elena Caro Bernat. Depositing organization: Centro de Biotecnología y Genómica de Plantas (UPM/INIA). Publication: Adaptation of the GoldenBraid modular cloning system and creation of a toolkit for the expression of heterologous proteins in yeast mitochondria. Perez-Gonzalez A, Kniewel R, Veldhuizen M, Verma HK, Navarro-Rodriguez M, Rubio LM, Caro E. BMC Biotechnol. 2017 Nov 13;17(1):80. doi: 10.1186/s12896-017-0393-y. PubMed 29132331.
Backbone
  Vector backbone: pUPD
  Vector type: Yeast Expression
Growth in bacteria
  Bacterial resistance: Ampicillin, 100 μg/mL
  Growth temperature: 37°C
  Growth strain: DH5alpha
  Copy number: Unknown
Gene/Insert
  Gene/Insert name: GGAG-[promoter of S. cerevisiae YAL038W (727bp)]-CCAT
Terms and licenses: Academic/Nonprofit Terms; Industry Terms: Not Available to Industry
How to cite: pUPD-pPYK1 (01-11) was a gift from Elena Caro Bernat (Addgene plasmid # 101688 ; http://n2t.net/addgene:101688 ; RRID:Addgene_101688)
