[The description below was written by a language model from this plasmid's Addgene catalogue record and pLannotate feature annotations shown in this document.]
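Description:
pUPD-pPYK1 (01-11) is a GoldenBraid "domestication" (entry-level part) plasmid carrying the promoter of the Saccharomyces cerevisiae gene YAL038W (PYK1, pyruvate kinase) as a standardised, reusable DNA part. Although catalogued under yeast expression, the plasmid is not an expression vector on its own. The feature table shows no yeast origin, yeast marker or coding payload, only bacterial maintenance elements. These are a high-copy ColE1/pUC-type origin, an ampicillin resistance gene (bla) with its own promoter, and an f1 phage origin. Short hits to an RSF origin, lacI, bom and a hornet peptide are fragments that probably reflect backbone remnants or spurious annotation matches rather than functional parts.

The insert is recorded as a 727 bp promoter fragment flanked by the four-nucleotide overhang sequences GGAG and CCAT. In the GoldenBraid grammar these define the position a part occupies in a transcriptional unit, and the "01-11" in the name appears to denote that span, although the record does not explain it. The promoter itself is not annotated, but it presumably lies in the unannotated interval between the SP6 and T7 promoters. That interval sits within a lac promoter/operator and lacZα cloning region of the kind typically used for blue/white screening, and only a lacZα fragment remains.

The plasmid belongs to a toolkit that adapts GoldenBraid modular cloning to yeast, in particular for expressing heterologous proteins in yeast mitochondria. Its expected use is as a donor in Type IIS restriction-ligation assemblies, where the PYK1 promoter is released and joined to coding sequences, targeting signals and terminators in destination vectors. The record does not state which enzyme sites flank the part.
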