Features (pLannotate 1.2.2; 14 found; start..end, strand, type, name):
      1..125     +  rep_origin     RSF ori (fragment): Plasmids containing the RSF 1030 origin of replication can be propagated in E. coli cells that contain additional plasmids with compatible origins.
    127..219     +  CDS            lacI (fragment): lac repressor; lacI; The lac repressor binds to the lac operator to inhibit transcription in E. coli. This inhibition can be relieved by adding lactose or isopropyl-β-D-thiogalactopyranoside (IPTG).
    232..253     +  protein_bind   CAP binding site: CAP binding activates transcription in the presence of cAMP. E. coli catabolite activator protein
    268..298     +  promoter       lac promoter: promoter for the E. coli lac operon
    306..322     +  protein_bind   lac operator: The lac repressor binds to the lac operator to inhibit transcription in E. coli. This inhibition can be relieved by adding lactose or isopropyl-β-D-thiogalactopyranoside (IPTG). lac repressor encoded by lacI
    364..382     +  promoter       SP6 promoter: promoter for bacteriophage SP6 RNA polymerase
    394..456     +  CDS            VESPI_VESMG (fragment): Experimental evidence at protein level: Swiss-Prot protein existence level 1. Shows contractile activity on isolated ileum smooth muscle. From Vespa magnifica (Hornet).
   1293..1311    -  promoter       T7 promoter: promoter for bacteriophage T7 RNA polymerase
   1314..1471    +  CDS            lacZα (fragment): LacZα fragment of β-galactosidase; lacZ fragment
   1475..1930    +  rep_origin     f1 ori (sequence partly withheld): f1 bacteriophage origin of replication; arrow indicates direction of (+) strand synthesis
   1931..1981    -  misc_feature   bom (fragment): basis of mobility region from pBR322
   2008..2112    +  promoter       AmpR promoter: bla
   2113..2973    +  CDS            AmpR: β-lactamase; bla; confers resistance to ampicillin, carbenicillin, and related antibiotics
   3144..3732    +  rep_origin     ori: high-copy-number ColE1/pMB1/pBR322/pUC origin of replication
>Addgene plasmid #101688 | pUPD-pPYK1 (01-11) | addgene full sequence | sequence record 213436 | Addgene NGS Result
CATGTTCTTTCCTGCGTTATCCCCTGATTCTGTGGATAACCGTATTACCGCCTTTGAGTGAGCTGATACC
GCTCGCCGCAGCCGAACGACCGAGCGCAGCGAGTCAGTGAGCGAGGAAGCGGAAGAGCGCCCAATACGCA
AACCGCCTCTCCCCGCGCGTTGGCCGATTCATTAATGCAGCTGGCACGACAGGTTTCCCGACTGGAAAGC
GGGCAGTGAGCGCAACGCAATTAATGTGAGTTAGCTCACTCATTAGGCACCCCAGGCTTTACACTTTATG
CTTCCGGCTCGTATGTTGTGTGGAATTGTGAGCGGATAACAATTTCACACAGGAAACAGCTATGACCATG
ATTACGCCAAGCTATTTAGGTGACACTATAGAATACTCAAGCTATGCATCCAACGCGTTGGGAGCTCTCC
CATATGGTCGACCTGCAGGCGGCCGCGAATTCACTAGTGATTGGGCGATGAGTGGTCTCGGGAGGAAAGT
TTTTCCGGCAAGCTAAATGGAAAAAGGAAAGATTATTGAAAGAGAAAGAAAGAAAAAAAAAAAATGTACA
CCCAGACATCGGGCTTCCACAATTTCGGCTCTATTGTTTTCCATCTCTCGCAACGGCGGGATTCCTCTAT
GGCGTGTGATGTCTGTATCTGTTACTTAATCCAGAAACTGGCACTTGACCCAACTCTGCCACGTGGGTCG
TTTTGCCATCGACAGATTGGGAGATTTTCATAGTAGAATTCAGCATGATAGCTACGTAAATGTGTTCCGC
ACCGTCACAAAGTGTTTTCTACTGTTCTTTCTTCTTTCGTTCATTCAGTTGAGTTGAGTGAGTGCTTTGT
TCAATGGATCTTAGCTAAAATGCATATTTTTTCTCTTGGTAAATGAATGCTTGTGATGTCTTCCAAGTGA
TTTCCTTTCCTTCCCATATGATGCTAGGTACCTTTAGTGTCTTCCTAAAAAAAAAAAAAGGCTCGCCATC
AAAACGATATTCGTTGGCTTTTTTTTCTGAATTATAAATACTCTTTGGTAACTTTTCATTTCCAAGAACC
TCTTTTTTCCAGTTATATCATGGTCCCCTTTCAAAGTTATTCTCTACTCTTTTTCATATTCATTCTTTTT
CATCCTTTGGTTTTTTATTCTTAACTTGTTTATTATTCTCTCTTGTTTCTATTTACAAGACACCAATCAA
AACAAATAAAACATCATCACACCATCGAGACCACTCATCGCCCAATCGAATTCCCGCGGCCGCCATGGCG
GCCGGGAGCATGCGACGTCGGGCCCAATTCGCCCTATAGTGAGTCGTATTACAATTCACTGGCCGTCGTT
TTACAACGTCGTGACTGGGAAAACCCTGGCGTTACCCAACTTAATCGCCTTGCAGCACATCCCCCTTTCG
CCAGCTGGCGTAATAGCGAAGAGGCCCGCACCGATCGCCCTTCCCAACAGTTGCGCAGCCTGAATGGCGA
ATGG
[124 nt withheld, positions 1475-1598]
C
[91 nt withheld, positions 1600-1690]
AGGGTGATGGTTCACGTAGTGGGCCAGCGCCCTGATAGACGGTTTTTCGCCCTTTGACGTTGGAGTCCAC
GTTCTTT
[37 nt withheld, positions 1768-1804]
ACCCTATCTCGGTCTATTCTTTTGATTTATAAGGGATTTTGCCGATTTCGGCCTATTGGTTAAAAAATGA
GCTGATTTAACAAAAATTTAACGCGAATTTTAACAAAATATTAACGCTTACAATTTCCTGATGCGGTATT
TTCTCCTTACGCATCTGTGCGGTATTTCACACCGCATCAGGTGGCACTTTTCGGGGAAATGTGCGCGGAA
CCCCTATTTGTTTATTTTTCTAAATACATTCAAATATGTATCCGCTCATGAGACAATAACCCTGATAAAT
GCTTCAATAATATTGAAAAAGGAAGAGTATGAGTATTCAACATTTCCGTGTCGCCCTTATTCCCTTTTTT
GCGGCATTTTGCCTTCCTGTTTTTGCTCACCCAGAAACGCTGGTGAAAGTAAAAGATGCTGAAGATCAGT
TGGGTGCACGAGTGGGTTACATCGAACTGGATCTCAACAGCGGTAAGATCCTTGAGAGTTTTCGCCCCGA
AGAACGTTTTCCAATGATGAGCACTTTTAAAGTTCTGCTATGTGGCGCGGTATTATCCCGTATTGACGCC
GGGCAAGAGCAACTCGGTCGCCGCATACACTATTCTCAGAATGACTTGGTTGAGTACTCACCAGTCACAG
AAAAGCATCTTACGGATGGCATGACAGTAAGAGAATTATGCAGTGCTGCCATAACCATGAGTGATAACAC
TGCGGCCAACTTACTTCTGACAACGATCGGAGGACCGAAGGAGCTAACCGCTTTTTTGCACAACATGGGG
GATCATGTAACTCGCCTTGATCGTTGGGAACCGGAGCTGAATGAAGCCATACCAAACGACGAGCGTGACA
CCACGATGCCTGTAGCAATGGCAACAACGTTGCGCAAACTATTAACTGGCGAACTACTTACTCTAGCTTC
CCGGCAACAATTAATAGACTGGATGGAGGCGGATAAAGTTGCAGGACCACTTCTGCGCTCGGCCCTTCCG
GCTGGCTGGTTTATTGCTGATAAATCTGGAGCCGGTGAGCGTGGGTCGCGCGGTATCATTGCAGCACTGG
GGCCAGATGGTAAGCCCTCCCGTATCGTAGTTATCTACACGACGGGGAGTCAGGCAACTATGGATGAACG
AAATAGACAGATCGCTGAGATAGGTGCCTCACTGATTAAGCATTGGTAACTGTCAGACCAAGTTTACTCA
TATATACTTTAGATTGATTTAAAACTTCATTTTTAATTTAAAAGGATCTAGGTGAAGATCCTTTTTGATA
ATCTCATGACCAAAATCCCTTAACGTGAGTTTTCGTTCCACTGAGCGTCAGACCCCGTAGAAAAGATCAA
AGGATCTTCTTGAGATCCTTTTTTTCTGCGCGTAATCTGCTGCTTGCAAACAAAAAAACCACCGCTACCA
GCGGTGGTTTGTTTGCCGGATCAAGAGCTACCAACTCTTTTTCCGAAGGTAACTGGCTTCAGCAGAGCGC
AGATACCAAATACTGTTCTTCTAGTGTAGCCGTAGTTAGGCCACCACTTCAAGAACTCTGTAGCACCGCC
TACATACCTCGCTCTGCTAATCCTGTTACCAGTGGCTGCTGCCAGTGGCGATAAGTCGTGTCTTACCGGG
TTGGACTCAAGACGATAGTTACCGGATAAGGCGCAGCGGTCGGGCTGAACGGGGGGTTCGTGCACACAGC
CCAGCTTGGAGCGAACGACCTACACCGAACTGAGATACCTACAGCGTGAGCTATGAGAAAGCGCCACGCT
TCCCGAAGGGAGAAAGGCGGACAGGTATCCGGTAAGCGGCAGGGTCGGAACAGGAGAGCGCACGAGGGAG
CTTCCAGGGGGAAACGCCTGGTATCTTTATAGTCCTGTCGGGTTTCGCCACCTCTGACTTGAGCGTCGAT
TTTTGTGATGCTCGTCAGGGGGGCGGAGCCTATGGAAAAACGCCAGCAACGCGGCCTTTTTACGGTTCCT
GGCCTTTTGCTGGCCTTTTGCTCA
