>Addgene plasmid #101688 | pUPD-pPYK1 (01-11) | depositor partial sequence | sequence record 191976 | PYK1p
GAAAGTTTTTCCGGCAAGCTAAATGGAAAAAGGAAAGATTATTGAAAGAGAAAGAAAGAAAAAAAAAAAA
TGTACACCCAGACATCGGGCTTCCACAATTTCGGCTCTATTGTTTTCCATCTCTCGCAACGGCGGGATTC
CTCTATGGCGTGTGATGTCTGTATCTGTTACTTAATCCAGAAACTGGCACTTGACCCAACTCTGCCACGT
GGGTCGTTTTGCCATCGACAGATTGGGAGATTTTCATAGTAGAATTCAGCATGATAGCTACGTAAATGTG
TTCCGCACCGTCACAAAGTGTTTTCTACTGTTCTTTCTTCTTTCGTTCATTCAGTTGAGTTGAGTGAGTG
CTTTGTTCAATGGATCTTAGCTAAAATGCATATTTTTTCTCTTGGTAAATGAATGCTTGTGATGTCTTCC
AAGTGATTTCCTTTCCTTCCCATATGATGCTAGGTACCTTTAGTGTCTTCCTAAAAAAAAAAAAAGGCTC
GCCATCAAAACGATATTCGTTGGCTTTTTTTTCTGAATTATAAATACTCTTTGGTAACTTTTCATTTCCA
AGAACCTCTTTTTTCCAGTTATATCATGGTCCCCTTTCAAAGTTATTCTCTACTCTTTTTCATATTCATT
CTTTTTCATCCTTTGGTTTTTTATTCTTAACTTGTTTATTATTCTCTCTTGTTTCTATTTACAAGACACC
AATCAAAACAAATAAAACATCATCACA
